Addgene plasmid #174455: pFX-mCherry-Rab5
Purpose: Express mCherry with early endosome-targeting sequence in mammalian cells
Depositing lab: Yusuke Ohba. Publication: Folding Latency of Fluorescent Proteins Affects the Mitochondrial Localization of Fusion Proteins. Kashiwagi S, Fujioka Y, Satoh AO, Yoshida A, Fujioka M, Nepal P, Tsuzuki A, Aoki O, Paudel S, Sasajima H, Ohba Y. Cell Struct Funct. 2019 Dec 26;44(2):183-194. doi: 10.1247/csf.19028. Epub 2019 Nov 15. PubMed 31735740.
Backbone
  Vector backbone: pFX
  Backbone size w/o insert (bp): 4000
  Total vector size (bp): 5400
  Vector type: Mammalian Expression
  Selectable markers: Neomycin (select with G418)
Growth in bacteria
  Bacterial resistance: Kanamycin, 50 μg/mL
  Growth temperature: 37°C
  Growth strain: DH5alpha
  Copy number: High Copy
Gene/Insert
  Gene/Insert name: mCherry with early endosome-targeting sequence
  Insert size (bp): 1400
  Promoter: CMV
  Tag / fusion protein: small GTPase (Rab5) (C terminal on insert)
  Cloning method: Restriction Enzyme; 5′ cloning site EcoRI (not destroyed); 3′ cloning site NotI (not destroyed)
  Sequencing primers: 5′ none; 3′ none
Terms and licenses: Academic/Nonprofit Terms; Industry Terms: Not Available to Industry
How to cite: pFX-mCherry-Rab5 was a gift from Yusuke Ohba (Addgene plasmid # 174455 ; http://n2t.net/addgene:174455 ; RRID:Addgene_174455)
