[The description below was written by a language model from this plasmid's Addgene catalogue record and pLannotate feature annotations shown in this document.]
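Description:
pFX-mCherry-Rab5 is a mammalian expression plasmid of about 5.4 kb, built on the pFX backbone, that produces the red fluorescent protein mCherry fused to the small GTPase Rab5 so that the fluorophore is directed to early endosomes. Expression is driven by the human cytomegalovirus immediate-early enhancer and promoter. The mCherry coding sequence comes first, followed after a short linker region by a Rab5a open reading frame (the annotation's best match is the mouse protein), so Rab5 sits at the C terminus of the fusion. This leaves the C-terminal end of the GTPase free, which is the region Rab proteins generally use for lipid modification and membrane attachment. The roughly 1.4 kb insert was cloned between EcoRI and NotI sites, both retained, and the transcript is terminated by an SV40 polyadenylation signal; the adjacent short large T antigen fragment is probably just part of that SV40-derived terminator region.

The backbone carries a high-copy ColE1/pUC-type origin for propagation in E. coli and an f1 phage origin. A single Tn5 aminoglycoside phosphotransferase gene (NeoR/KanR) serves both hosts: a bacterial bla-type promoter gives kanamycin resistance in bacteria, while the SV40 enhancer/early promoter and an HSV TK polyadenylation signal allow G418 selection of transfected mammalian cells. Small ble and bGH poly(A) fragments flagged in the annotation appear to be non-functional remnants. The plasmid is used as a red early-endosome marker for transient or stable expression and live-cell imaging, and it originates from work examining how the properties of fluorescent proteins influence the subcellular localization of targeted fusion proteins.
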