Features (pLannotate 1.2.2; 14 found; start..end, strand, type, name):
     61..364     +  enhancer       CMV enhancer: human cytomegalovirus immediate early enhancer
    365..568     +  promoter       CMV promoter: human cytomegalovirus (CMV) immediate early promoter
    627..1334    +  CDS            mCherry: mCherry is a basic (constitutively fluorescent) red fluorescent protein published in 2004, derived from Discosoma sp.. It is reported to be a very rapidly-maturing monomer with low acid sensitivity.
   1377..2021    +  CDS            Rab5a: RAB5A_MOUSE - Also known as nnyRab5a. Experimental evidence at protein level: Swiss-Prot protein existence level 1. Small GTPase which cycles between active GTP-bound and inactive GDP-bound states. In its active state, binds to a variety of effector proteins to regulate cellular responses such as of intracellular membrane trafficking, from the formation of transport vesicles to their fusion with membranes. Active GTP-bound form is able to recruit to membranes different sets of downstream effectors directly responsible for vesicle formation, movement, tethering and fusion. RAB5A is required for
   2066..2150    +  CDS            large T antigen (fragment): large T antigen from SV40 (simian virus 40)
   2173..2294    +  polyA_signal   SV40 poly(A) signal: SV40 polyadenylation signal
   2328..2756    -  rep_origin     f1 ori (sequence partly withheld): f1 bacteriophage origin of replication; arrow indicates direction of (+) strand synthesis
   2783..2887    +  promoter       AmpR promoter: bla
   2889..3246    +  promoter       SV40 promoter: SV40 enhancer and early promoter
   3281..4075    +  CDS            NeoR/KanR: aminoglycoside phosphotransferase from Tn5; aph(3')-II (or nptII); confers resistance to neomycin, kanamycin, and G418 (Geneticin®)
   4096..4248    +  CDS            ble (fragment): BLE_KLEPN - Experimental evidence at protein level: Swiss-Prot protein existence level 1. Binding protein with a strong affinity to the bleomycin family of antibiotics. Binds to CL990; an antimitotic-antibiotic compound. From Klebsiella pneumoniae.
   4307..4354    +  polyA_signal   HSV TK poly(A) signal: herpes simplex virus thymidine kinase polyadenylation signal (Cole and Stacy, 1985)
   4445..4461    -  polyA_signal   bGH poly(A) signal (fragment): bovine growth hormone polyadenylation signal
   4683..5271    +  rep_origin     ori: high-copy-number ColE1/pMB1/pBR322/pUC origin of replication
>Addgene plasmid #174455 | pFX-mCherry-Rab5 | addgene full sequence | sequence record 354803 | Addgene NGS Result
TAGTTATTAATAGTAATCAATTACGGGGTCATTAGTTCATAGCCCATATATGGAGTTCCGCGTTACATAA
CTTACGGTAAATGGCCCGCCTGGCTGACCGCCCAACGACCCCCGCCCATTGACGTCAATAATGACGTATG
TTCCCATAGTAACGCCAATAGGGACTTTCCATTGACGTCAATGGGTGGAGTATTTACGGTAAACTGCCCA
CTTGGCAGTACATCAAGTGTATCATATGCCAAGTACGCCCCCTATTGACGTCAATGACGGTAAATGGCCC
GCCTGGCATTATGCCCAGTACATGACCTTATGGGACTTTCCTACTTGGCAGTACATCTACGTATTAGTCA
TCGCTATTACCATGGTGATGCGGTTTTGGCAGTACATCAATGGGCGTGGATAGCGGTTTGACTCACGGGG
ATTTCCAAGTCTCCACCCCATTGACGTCAATGGGAGTTTGTTTTGGCACCAAAATCAACGGGACTTTCCA
AAATGTCGTAACAACTCCGCCCCATTGACGCAAATGGGCGGTAGGCGTGTACGGTGGGAGGTCTATATAA
GCAGAGCTGGTTTAGTGAACCGTCAGATCCGCTAGCGCTACCGGTTCTAGAAGTACTGAATTCACCATGG
TGAGCAAGGGCGAGGAGGATAACATGGCCATCATCAAGGAGTTCATGCGCTTCAAGGTGCACATGGAGGG
CTCCGTGAACGGCCACGAGTTCGAGATCGAGGGCGAGGGCGAGGGCCGCCCCTACGAGGGCACCCAGACC
GCCAAGCTGAAGGTGACCAAGGGTGGCCCCCTGCCCTTCGCCTGGGACATCCTGTCCCCTCAGTTCATGT
ACGGCTCCAAGGCCTACGTGAAGCACCCCGCCGACATCCCCGACTACTTGAAGCTGTCCTTCCCCGAGGG
CTTCAAGTGGGAGCGCGTGATGAACTTCGAGGACGGCGGCGTGGTGACCGTGACCCAGGACTCCTCCCTG
CAGGACGGCGAGTTCATCTACAAGGTGAAGCTGCGCGGCACCAACTTCCCCTCCGACGGCCCCGTAATGC
AGAAGAAGACCATGGGCTGGGAGGCCTCCTCCGAGCGGATGTACCCCGAGGACGGCGCCCTGAAGGGCGA
GATCAAGCAGAGGCTGAAGCTGAAGGACGGCGGCCACTACGACGCTGAGGTCAAGACCACCTACAAGGCC
AAGAAGCCCGTGCAGCTGCCCGGCGCCTACAACGTCAACATCAAGTTGGACATCACCTCCCACAACGAGG
ACTACACCATCGTGGAACAGTACGAACGCGCCGAGGGCCGCCACTCCACCGGCGGCATGGACGAGCTGTA
CAAGGGAGGCTCCGGAGGAAGATCTGGAGGATCCGGAGGACTCGAGATGGCTAATCGAGGAGCAACAAGA
CCCAACGGGCCAAATACTGGAAATAAAATATGCCAGTTCAAACTGGTCCTTCTAGGAGAGTCTGCTGTTG
GCAAATCAAGCCTGGTTCTTCGCTTTGTGAAAGGCCAATTTCATGAATTTCAAGAGAGTACCATTGGGGC
TGCCTTTCTAACCCAAACTGTGTGTCTTGATGACACAACAGTAAAATTTGAAATATGGGATACAGCTGGT
CAAGAACGGTATCATAGCTTAGCACCAATGTACTACCGAGGAGCACAAGCAGCCATAGTTGTGTATGATA
TCACAAATGAGGAATCCTTTGCGAGAGCAAAAAACTGGGTTAAAGAACTTCAAAGGCAAGCAAGTCCTAA
TATTGTGATAGCTTTGTCAGGAAACAAAGCTGACTTAGCAAATAAAAGAGCTGTTGACTTCCAGGAAGCA
CAGTCCTATGCAGATGACAACAGCTTATTATTTATGGAGACATCAGCTAAGACATCAATGAATGTAAATG
AAATATTTATGGCAATAGCTAAAAAGCTGCCAAAGAATGAACCACAGAATCCTGGTGCAAACTCAGCCAG
AGGACGAGGAGTAGACCTTACTGAGCCTGCACAGCCAGCCAGAAGCCAGTGTTGTAGTAACTGAGCGGCC
GCTGACTGACTGAAGATCCACCGGATCTAGATAACTGATCATAATCAGCCATACCACATTTGTAGAGGTT
TTACTTGCTTTAAAAAACCTCCCACACCTCCCCCTGAACCTGAAACATAAAATGAATGCAATTGTTGTTG
TTAACTTGTTTATTGCAGCTTATAATGGTTACAAATAAAGCAATAGCATCACAAATTTCACAAATAAAGC
ATTTTTTTCACTGCATTCTAGTTGTGGTTTGTCCAAACTCATCAATGTATCTTAAGGCGTAAATTGTAAG
CGTTAATATTTTGTTAAAATTCGCGTTAAATTTTTGTTAAATCAGCTCATTTTTTAACCAATAGGCCGAA
ATCGGCAAAATCCCTTATAAATCAAAAGAATAGACCGAGATAGGGT
[37 nt withheld, positions 2427-2463]
AAAGAACGTGGACTCCAACGTCAAAGG
[49 nt withheld, positions 2491-2539]
T
[91 nt withheld, positions 2541-2631]
G
[124 nt withheld, positions 2633-2756]
CAGGTGGCACTTTTCGGGGAAATGTGCGCGGAACCCCTATTTGTTTATTTTTCTAAATACATTCAAATAT
GTATCCGCTCATGAGACAATAACCCTGATAAATGCTTCAATAATATTGAAAAAGGAAGAGTCCTGAGGCG
GAAAGAACCAGCTGTGGAATGTGTGTCAGTTAGGGTGTGGAAAGTCCCCAGGCTCCCCAGCAGGCAGAAG
TATGCAAAGCATGCATCTCAATTAGTCAGCAACCAGGTGTGGAAAGTCCCCAGGCTCCCCAGCAGGCAGA
AGTATGCAAAGCATGCATCTCAATTAGTCAGCAACCATAGTCCCGCCCCTAACTCCGCCCATCCCGCCCC
TAACTCCGCCCAGTTCCGCCCATTCTCCGCCCCATGGCTGACTAATTTTTTTTATTTATGCAGAGGCCGA
GGCCGCCTCGGCCTCTGAGCTATTCCAGAAGTAGTGAGGAGGCTTTTTTGGAGGCCTAGGCTTTTGCAAA
GATCGATCAAGAGACAGGATGAGGATCGTTTCGCATGATTGAACAAGATGGATTGCACGCAGGTTCTCCG
GCCGCTTGGGTGGAGAGGCTATTCGGCTATGACTGGGCACAACAGACAATCGGCTGCTCTGATGCCGCCG
TGTTCCGGCTGTCAGCGCAGGGGCGCCCGGTTCTTTTTGTCAAGACCGACCTGTCCGGTGCCCTGAATGA
ACTGCAAGACGAGGCAGCGCGGCTATCGTGGCTGGCCACGACGGGCGTTCCTTGCGCAGCTGTGCTCGAC
GTTGTCACTGAAGCGGGAAGGGACTGGCTGCTATTGGGCGAAGTGCCGGGGCAGGATCTCCTGTCATCTC
ACCTTGCTCCTGCCGAGAAAGTATCCATCATGGCTGATGCAATGCGGCGGCTGCATACGCTTGATCCGGC
TACCTGCCCATTCGACCACCAAGCGAAACATCGCATCGAGCGAGCACGTACTCGGATGGAAGCCGGTCTT
GTCGATCAGGATGATCTGGACGAAGAGCATCAGGGGCTCGCGCCAGCCGAACTGTTCGCCAGGCTCAAGG
CGAGCATGCCCGACGGCGAGGATCTCGTCGTGACCCATGGCGATGCCTGCTTGCCGAATATCATGGTGGA
AAATGGCCGCTTTTCTGGATTCATCGACTGTGGCCGGCTGGGTGTGGCGGACCGCTATCAGGACATAGCG
TTGGCTACCCGTGATATTGCTGAAGAGCTTGGCGGCGAATGGGCTGACCGCTTCCTCGTGCTTTACGGTA
TCGCCGCTCCCGATTCGCAGCGCATCGCCTTCTATCGCCTTCTTGACGAGTTCTTCTGAGCGGGACTCTG
GGGTTCGAAATGACCGACCAAGCGACGCCCAACCTGCCATCACGAGATTTCGATTCCACCGCCGCCTTCT
ATGAAAGGTTGGGCTTCGGAATCGTTTTCCGGGACGCCGGCTGGATGATCCTCCAGCGCGGGGATCTCAT
GCTGGAGTTCTTCGCCCACCCTAGGGGGAGGCTAACTGAAACACGGAAGGAGACAATACCGGAAGGAACC
CGCGCTATGACGGCAATAAAAAGACAGAATAAAACGCACGGTGTTGGGTCGTTTGTTCATAAACGCGGGG
TTCGGTCCCAGGGCTGGCACTCTGTCGATACCCCACCGAGACCCCATTGGGGCCAATACGCCCGCGTTTC
TTCCTTTTCCCCACCCCACCCCCCAAGTTCGGGTGAAGGCCCAGGGCTCGCAGCCAACGTCGGGGCGGCA
GGCCCTGCCATAGCCTCAGGTTACTCATATATACTTTAGATTGATTTAAAACTTCATTTTTAATTTAAAA
GGATCTAGGTGAAGATCCTTTTTGATAATCTCATGACCAAAATCCCTTAACGTGAGTTTTCGTTCCACTG
AGCGTCAGACCCCGTAGAAAAGATCAAAGGATCTTCTTGAGATCCTTTTTTTCTGCGCGTAATCTGCTGC
TTGCAAACAAAAAAACCACCGCTACCAGCGGTGGTTTGTTTGCCGGATCAAGAGCTACCAACTCTTTTTC
CGAAGGTAACTGGCTTCAGCAGAGCGCAGATACCAAATACTGTTCTTCTAGTGTAGCCGTAGTTAGGCCA
CCACTTCAAGAACTCTGTAGCACCGCCTACATACCTCGCTCTGCTAATCCTGTTACCAGTGGCTGCTGCC
AGTGGCGATAAGTCGTGTCTTACCGGGTTGGACTCAAGACGATAGTTACCGGATAAGGCGCAGCGGTCGG
GCTGAACGGGGGGTTCGTGCACACAGCCCAGCTTGGAGCGAACGACCTACACCGAACTGAGATACCTACA
GCGTGAGCTATGAGAAAGCGCCACGCTTCCCGAAGGGAGAAAGGCGGACAGGTATCCGGTAAGCGGCAGG
GTCGGAACAGGAGAGCGCACGAGGGAGCTTCCAGGGGGAAACGCCTGGTATCTTTATAGTCCTGTCGGGT
TTCGCCACCTCTGACTTGAGCGTCGATTTTTGTGATGCTCGTCAGGGGGGCGGAGCCTATGGAAAAACGC
CAGCAACGCGGCCTTTTTACGGTTCCTGGCCTTTTGCTGGCCTTTTGCTCACATGTTCTTTCCTGCGTTA
TCCCCTGATTCTGTGGATAACCGTATTACCGCCATGCAT
